>Addgene plasmid #245185 | pET-SUMO-SHP2-N-SH2(T52S)-Avi | addgene full sequence | sequence record 488709 | Addgene NGS Result
TCGATCTCGATCCCGCGAAATTAATACGACTCACTATAGGGGAATTGTGAGCGGATAACAATTCCCCTCT
AGAAATAATTTTGTTTAACTTTAAGAAGGAGATATACATATGGGCAGCAGCCATCATCATCATCATCACG
GCAGCGGCCTGGTGCCGCGCGGCAGCGCTAGCATGTCGGACTCAGAAGTCAATCAAGAAGCTAAGCCAGA
GGTCAAGCCAGAAGTCAAGCCTGAGACTCACATCAATTTAAAGGTGTCCGATGGATCTTCAGAGATCTTC
TTCAAGATCAAAAAGACCACTCCTTTAAGAAGGCTGATGGAAGCGTTCGCTAAAAGACAGGGTAAGGAAA
TGGACTCCTTAAGATTCTTGTACGACGGTATTAGAATTCAAGCTGATCAGACCCCTGAAGATTTGGACAT
GGAGGATAACGATATTATTGAGGCTCACAGAGAACAGATTGGTGGTATGACATCGCGGAGATGGTTTCAC
CCAAATATCACTGGTGTGGAGGCAGAAAACCTACTGTTGACAAGAGGAGTTGATGGCAGTTTTTTGGCAA
GGCCTAGTAAAAGTAACCCTGGAGACTTCACACTTTCCGTTAGAAGAAATGGAGCTGTCTCCCACATCAA
GATTCAGAACACTGGTGATTACTATGACCTGTATGGAGGGGAGAAATTTGCCACTTTGGCTGAGTTGGTC
CAGTATTACATGGAACATCACGGGCAATTAAAAGAGAAGAATGGAGATGTCATTGAGCTTAAATATCCTC
TGAACTGTGCAGATGGCCTGAACGATATTTTTGAAGCGCAGAAAATTGAATGGCATGAATAACGTCGACA
AGCTTGCGGCCGCACTCGAGCACCACCACCACCACCACTGAGATCCGGCTGCTAACAAAGCCCGAAAGGA
AGCTGAGTTGGCTGCTGCCACCGCTGAGCAATAACTAGCATAACCCCTTGGGGCCTCTAAACGGGTCTTG
AGGGGTTTTTTGCTGAAAGGAGGAACTATATCCGGATTGGCGAATGGG
[124 nt withheld, positions 1029-1152]
C
[91 nt withheld, positions 1154-1244]
A
[49 nt withheld, positions 1246-1294]
CCTTTGACGTTGGAGTCCACGTTCTTT
[37 nt withheld, positions 1322-1358]
ACCCTATCTCGGTCTATTCTTTTGATTTATAAGGGATTTTGCCGATTTCGGCCTATTGGTTAAAAAATGA
GCTGATTTAACAAAAATTTAACGCGAATTTTAACAAAATATTAACGCTTACAATTTAGGTGGCACTTTTC
GGGGAAATGTGCGCGGAACCCCTATTTGTTTATTTTTCTAAATACATTCAAATATGTATCCGCTCATGAA
TTAATTCTTAGAAAAACTCATCGAGCATCAAATGAAACTGCAATTTATTCATATCAGGATTATCAATACC
ATATTTTTGAAAAAGCCGTTTCTGTAATGAAGGAGAAAACTCACCGAGGCAGTTCCATAGGATGGCAAGA
TCCTGGTATCGGTCTGCGATTCCGACTCGTCCAACATCAATACAACCTATTAATTTCCCCTCGTCAAAAA
TAAGGTTATCAAGTGAGAAATCACCATGAGTGACGACTGAATCCGGTGAGAATGGCAAAAGTTTATGCAT
TTCTTTCCAGACTTGTTCAACAGGCCAGCCATTACGCTCGTCATCAAAATCACTCGCATCAACCAAACCG
TTATTCATTCGTGATTGCGCCTGAGCGAGACGAAATACGCGATCGCTGTTAAAAGGACAATTACAAACAG
GAATCGAATGCAACCGGCGCAGGAACACTGCCAGCGCATCAACAATATTTTCACCTGAATCAGGATATTC
TTCTAATACCTGGAATGCTGTTTTCCCGGGGATCGCAGTGGTGAGTAACCATGCATCATCAGGAGTACGG
ATAAAATGCTTGATGGTCGGAAGAGGCATAAATTCCGTCAGCCAGTTTAGTCTGACCATCTCATCTGTAA
CATCATTGGCAACGCTACCTTTGCCATGTTTCAGAAACAACTCTGGCGCATCGGGCTTCCCATACAATCG
ATAGATTGTCGCACCTGATTGCCCGACATTATCGCGAGCCCATTTATACCCATATAAATCAGCATCCATG
TTGGAATTTAATCGCGGCCTAGAGCAAGACGTTTCCCGTTGAATATGGCTCATAACACCCCTTGTATTAC
TGTTTATGTAAGCAGACAGTTTTATTGTTCATGACCAAAATCCCTTAACGTGAGTTTTCGTTCCACTGAG
CGTCAGACCCCGTAGAAAAGATCAAAGGATCTTCTTGAGATCCTTTTTTTCTGCGCGTAATCTGCTGCTT
GCAAACAAAAAAACCACCGCTACCAGCGGTGGTTTGTTTGCCGGATCAAGAGCTACCAACTCTTTTTCCG
AAGGTAACTGGCTTCAGCAGAGCGCAGATACCAAATACTGTCCTTCTAGTGTAGCCGTAGTTAGGCCACC
ACTTCAAGAACTCTGTAGCACCGCCTACATACCTCGCTCTGCTAATCCTGTTACCAGTGGCTGCTGCCAG
TGGCGATAAGTCGTGTCTTACCGGGTTGGACTCAAGACGATAGTTACCGGATAAGGCGCAGCGGTCGGGC
TGAACGGGGGGTTCGTGCACACAGCCCAGCTTGGAGCGAACGACCTACACCGAACTGAGATACCTACAGC
GTGAGCTATGAGAAAGCGCCACGCTTCCCGAAGGGAGAAAGGCGGACAGGTATCCGGTAAGCGGCAGGGT
CGGAACAGGAGAGCGCACGAGGGAGCTTCCAGGGGGAAACGCCTGGTATCTTTATAGTCCTGTCGGGTTT
CGCCACCTCTGACTTGAGCGTCGATTTTTGTGATGCTCGTCAGGGGGGCGGAGCCTATGGAAAAACGCCA
GCAACGCGGCCTTTTTACGGTTCCTGGCCTTTTGCTGGCCTTTTGCTCACATGTTCTTTCCTGCGTTATC
CCCTGATTCTGTGGATAACCGTATTACCGCCTTTGAGTGAGCTGATACCGCTCGCCGCAGCCGAACGACC
GAGCGCAGCGAGTCAGTGAGCGAGGAAGCGGAAGAGCGCCTGATGCGGTATTTTCTCCTTACGCATCTGT
GCGGTATTTCACACCGCAATGGTGCACTCTCAGTACAATCTGCTCTGATGCCGCATAGTTAAGCCAGTAT
ACACTCCGCTATCGCTACGTGACTGGGTCATGGCTGCGCCCCGACACCCGCCAACACCCGCTGACGCGCC
CTGACGGGCTTGTCTGCTCCCGGCATCCGCTTACAGACAAGCTGTGACCGTCTCCGGGAGCTGCATGTGT
CAGAGGTTTTCACCGTCATCACCGAAACGCGCGAGGCAGCTGCGGTAAAGCTCATCAGCGTGGTCGTGAA
GCGATTCACAGATGTCTGCCTGTTCATCCGCGTCCAGCTCGTTGAGTTTCTCCAGAAGCGTTAATGTCTG
GCTTCTGATAAAGCGGGCCATGTTAAGGGCGGTTTTTTCCTGTTTGGTCACTGATGCCTCCGTGTAAGGG
GGATTTCTGTTCATGGGGGTAATGATACCGATGAAACGAGAGAGGATGCTCACGATACGGGTTACTGATG
ATGAACATGCCCGGTTACTGGAACGTTGTGAGGGTAAACAACTGGCGGTATGGATGCGGCGGGACCAGAG
AAAAATCACTCAGGGTCAATGCCAGCGCTTCGTTAATACAGATGTAGGTGTTCCACAGGGTAGCCAGCAG
CATCCTGCGATGCAGATCCGGAACATAATGGTGCAGGGCGCTGACTTCCGCGTTTCCAGACTTTACGAAA
CACGGAAACCGAAGACCATTCATGTTGTTGCTCAGGTCGCAGACGTTTTGCAGCAGCAGTCGCTTCACGT
TCGCTCGCGTATCGGTGATTCATTCTGCTAACCAGTAAGGCAACCCCGCCAGCCTAGCCGGGTCCTCAAC
GACAGGAGCACGATCATGCGCACCCGTGGGGCCGCCATGCCGGCGATAATGGCCTGCTTCTCGCCGAAAC
GTTTGGTGGCGGGACCAGTGACGAAGGCTTGAGCGAGGGCGTGCAAGATTCCGAATACCGCAAGCGACAG
GCCGATCATCGTCGCGCTCCAGCGAAAGCGGTCCTCGCCGAAAATGACCCAGAGCGCTGCCGGCACCTGT
CCTACGAGTTGCATGATAAAGAAGACAGTCATAAGTGCGGCGACGATAGTCATGCCCCGCGCCCACCGGA
AGGAGCTGACTGGGTTGAAGGCTCTCAAGGGCATCGGTCGAGATCCCGGTGCCTAATGAGTGAGCTAACT
TACATTAATTGCGTTGCGCTCACTGCCCGCTTTCCAGTCGGGAAACCTGTCGTGCCAGCTGCATTAATGA
ATCGGCCAACGCGCGGGGAGAGGCGGTTTGCGTATTGGGCGCCAGGGTGGTTTTTCTTTTCACCAGTGAG
ACGGGCAACAGCTGATTGCCCTTCACCGCCTGGCCCTGAGAGAGTTGCAGCAAGCGGTCCACGCTGGTTT
GCCCCAGCAGGCGAAAATCCTGTTTGATGGTGGTTAACGGCGGGATATAACATGAGCTGTCTTCGGTATC
GTCGTATCCCACTACCGAGATGTCCGCACCAACGCGCAGCCCGGACTCGGTAATGGCGCGCATTGCGCCC
AGCGCCATCTGATCGTTGGCAACCAGCATCGCAGTGGGAACGATGCCCTCATTCAGCATTTGCATGGTTT
GTTGAAAACCGGACATGGCACTCCAGTCGCCTTCCCGTTCCGCTATCGGCTGAATTTGATTGCGAGTGAG
ATATTTATGCCAGCCAGCCAGACGCAGACGCGCCGAGACAGAACTTAATGGGCCCGCTAACAGCGCGATT
TGCTGGTGACCCAATGCGACCAGATGCTCCACGCCCAGTCGCGTACCGTCTTCATGGGAGAAAATAATAC
TGTTGATGGGTGTCTGGTCAGAGACATCAAGAAATAACGCCGGAACATTAGTGCAGGCAGCTTCCACAGC
AATGGCATCCTGGTCATCCAGCGGATAGTTAATGATCAGCCCACTGACGCGTTGCGCGAGAAGATTGTGC
ACCGCCGCTTTACAGGCTTCGACGCCGCTTCGTTCTACCATCGACACCACCACGCTGGCACCCAGTTGAT
CGGCGCGAGATTTAATCGCCGCGACAATTTGCGACGGCGCGTGCAGGGCCAGACTGGAGGTGGCAACGCC
AATCAGCAACGACTGTTTGCCCGCCAGTTGTTGTGCCACGCGGTTGGGAATGTAATTCAGCTCCGCCATC
GCCGCTTCCACTTTTTCCCGCGTTTTCGCAGAAACGTGGCTGGCCTGGTTCACCACGCGGGAAACGGTCT
GATAAGAGACACCGGCATACTCTGCGACATCGTATAACGTTACTGGTTTCACATTCACCACCCTGAATTG
ACTCTCTTCCGGGCGCTATCATGCCATACCGCGAAAGGTTTTGCGCCATTCGATGGTGTCCGGGATCTCG
ACGCTCTCCCTTATGCGACTCCTGCATTAGGAAGCAGCCCAGTAGTAGGTTGAGGCCGTTGAGCACCGCC
GCCGCAAGGAATGGTGCATGCAAGGAGATGGCGCCCAACAGTCCCCCGGCCACGGGGCCTGCCACCATAC
CCACGCCGAAACAAGCGCTCATGAGCCCGAAGTGGCGAGCCCGATCTTCCCCATCGGTGATGTCGGCGAT
ATAGGCGCCAGCAACCGCACCTGTGGCGCCGGTGATGCCGGCCACGATGCGTCCGGCGTAGAGGATCGAG
A
Features (pLannotate 1.2.2; 22 found; start..end, strand, type, name):
     22..40      +  promoter       T7 promoter: promoter for bacteriophage T7 RNA polymerase
     41..65      +  protein_bind   lac operator: The lac repressor binds to the lac operator to inhibit transcription in E. coli. This inhibition can be relieved by adding lactose or isopropyl-β-D-thiogalactopyranoside (IPTG). lac repressor encoded by lacI
     80..102     +  RBS            RBS: efficient ribosome binding site from bacteriophage T7 gene 10 (Olins and Rangwala, 1989)
    122..138     +  CDS            capTEV™ (fragment): composite tag for in vivo biotinylation, TEV protease cleavage, and 6xHis tagging
    149..166     +  CDS            thrombin site: thrombin recognition and cleavage site
    173..466     +  CDS            SUMO: cleavable ubiquitin-like protein tag; S. cerevisiae SMT3 (truncated)
    467..784     +  CDS            PTPN11 (fragment): PTN11_HUMAN - Also known as PTP2C, SHPTP2. Experimental evidence at protein level: Swiss-Prot protein existence level 1. Acts downstream of various receptor and cytoplasmic protein tyrosine kinases to participate in the signal transduction from the cell surface to the nucleus (PubMed:10655584, PubMed:18559669, PubMed:18829466, PubMed:26742426, PubMed:28074573). Positively regulates MAPK signal transduction pathway (PubMed:28074573). Dephosphorylates GAB1, ARHGAP35 and EGFR (PubMed:28074573). Dephosphorylates ROCK2 at 'Tyr-722' resulting in stimulation of its RhoA binding activity (PubMed:18559
    861..878     +  CDS            9xHis (fragment): 9xHis affinity tag
    888..937     +  CDS            SET1 (fragment): solubility-enhancement tag derived from T7 phage gene 10B
    945..992     +  terminator     T7 terminator: transcription terminator for bacteriophage T7 RNA polymerase
   1029..1457    +  rep_origin     f1 ori (sequence partly withheld): f1 bacteriophage origin of replication; arrow indicates direction of (+) strand synthesis
   1510..1567    +  promoter       AmpR promoter (fragment): bla
   1576..2391    -  CDS            KanR: aminoglycoside phosphotransferase; aph(3')-Ia; confers resistance to kanamycin in bacteria or G418 (Geneticin®) in eukaryotes
   2513..3101    +  rep_origin     ori: high-copy-number ColE1/pMB1/pBR322/pUC origin of replication
   3287..3426    -  misc_feature   bom: basis of mobility region from pBR322
   3528..3719    -  CDS            rop: Rop protein, which maintains plasmids at low copy number; rop
   3736..4116    +  CDS            YPB1_ECOLX: Protein predicted: Swiss-Prot protein existence level 4. From Escherichia coli.
   4188..4479    -  CDS            TcR (fragment): tetracycline efflux protein; tet; confers resistance to tetracycline
   4494..4515    -  protein_bind   CAP binding site: CAP binding activates transcription in the presence of cAMP. E. coli catabolite activator protein
   4528..5610    -  CDS            lacI: lac repressor; lacI; The lac repressor binds to the lac operator to inhibit transcription in E. coli. This inhibition can be relieved by adding lactose or isopropyl-β-D-thiogalactopyranoside (IPTG).
   5611..5688    -  promoter       lacI promoter: lacI
   5696..5975    -  CDS            TcR (fragment): tetracycline efflux protein; tet; confers resistance to tetracycline
