[The description below was written by a language model from this plasmid's Addgene catalogue record and pLannotate feature annotations shown in this document.]
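Description:
pET-SUMO-SHP2-N-SH2(T52S)-Avi is a 5,979 bp pET-based bacterial expression plasmid for producing the N-terminal SH2 domain of human SHP2 (the tyrosine phosphatase encoded by PTPN11) carrying a T52S substitution. It is selected with kanamycin through an aph(3')-Ia KanR gene and replicates from a ColE1/pBR322-type origin. The accompanying bom and rop elements are consistent with its listing as a low-copy plasmid. An f1 origin is also present, along with short tetracycline-resistance fragments that appear to be nonfunctional remnants of the pBR322 lineage.

Expression is driven by a T7 promoter under control of a lac operator, followed by the T7 gene 10 ribosome binding site and closed by a T7 terminator. The plasmid's own lacI gene supplies repressor, so transcription is IPTG-inducible in hosts that provide T7 RNA polymerase. The open reading frame starts with a short annotated tag fragment that corresponds to the His tag in the catalogue entry, followed by a thrombin site and yeast SMT3 SUMO. SUMO is fused directly to the PTPN11 fragment encoding the N-SH2 domain. SUMO typically aids solubility and can be removed by a SUMO-specific protease. The catalogue lists a C-terminal Avi tag, a substrate peptide for BirA-mediated site-specific biotinylation. The automated annotation does not label it, but an unannotated stretch lies just downstream of the SH2 coding region. A His-tag fragment and a T7 gene 10-derived fragment are annotated further downstream, and the record does not show whether these are translated.

The stated purpose is production of His-SUMO-tagged, Avi-tagged SH2 domain. Such a design suits affinity purification and biotin-based immobilization or detection, for example in binding studies comparing SH2 domain variants.
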