Addgene plasmid #245185: pET-SUMO-SHP2-N-SH2(T52S)-Avi
Purpose: Production of N-terminally His-SUMO-tagged and C-terminally Avi-tagged SH2 domain
Depositing lab: Neel Shah. Depositing organization: Columbia University. Publication: The pathogenic T42A mutation in SHP2 rewires the interaction specificity of its N-terminal regulatory domain. van Vlimmeren AE, Voleti R, Chartier CA, Jiang Z, Karandur D, Humphries PA, Lo WL, Shah NH. Proc Natl Acad Sci U S A. 2024 Jul 23;121(30):e2407159121. doi: 10.1073/pnas.2407159121. Epub 2024 Jul 16. PubMed 39012820.
Backbone
  Vector backbone: pET
  Vector type: Bacterial Expression
Growth in bacteria
  Bacterial resistance: Kanamycin, 50 μg/mL
  Growth temperature: 37°C
  Growth strain: DH5alpha
  Copy number: Low Copy
Gene/Insert
  Gene/Insert name: SHP2 N-SH2
  Species: H. sapiens (human)
  Mutation: T52S
  Tag / fusion protein: His-SUMO (N terminal on insert); Avi (C terminal on insert)
  Cloning method: Gibson Cloning
Terms and licenses: Academic/Nonprofit Terms; Industry Terms: Not Available to Industry
How to cite: pET-SUMO-SHP2-N-SH2(T52S)-Avi was a gift from Neel Shah (Addgene plasmid # 245185 ; http://n2t.net/addgene:245185 ; RRID:Addgene_245185)
